Addgene plasmid #190175: pCASB
Purpose: Plasmid for yeast expression of Cas9; contains a golden gate cloning site to additionally express a gRNA for a target sequence
Depositing lab: Jessica Tyler. Depositing organization: Cornell University. Publication: A Simple, Improved Method for Scarless Genome Editing of Budding Yeast Using CRISPR-Cas9. Aguilar RR, Shen ZJ, Tyler JK. Methods Protoc. 2022 Oct 4;5(5):79. doi: 10.3390/mps5050079. PubMed 36287051.
Backbone
  Vector backbone: pCAS
  Backbone manufacturer: Addgene #60847
  Total vector size (bp): 8743
  Vector type: Bacterial Expression, Yeast Expression
  Selectable markers: KanMX (select with G418 in yeast)
Growth in bacteria
  Bacterial resistance: Kanamycin, 50 μg/mL
  Growth temperature: 37°C
  Growth strain: DH5alpha
  Copy number: High Copy
Gene/Insert
  Gene/Insert name: sgRNA cloning site
  Species: Synthetic
  Insert size (bp): 22
  Mutation: Added 5'-agagacc-3' upstream and 5'-ggtctca-3' downstream of the gRNA site to allow for golden gate cloning of new gRNAs with the restriction enzyme Bsa1
  Cloning method: TOPO Cloning
  Sequencing primers: 5′ gRNA_seq CGGAATAGGAACTTCAAAGCG
Terms and licenses: Academic/Nonprofit Terms; Industry Terms: Not Available to Industry
Depositor comments: This plasmid is a modified version of pCAS (Addgene #60847) that has been improved to facilitate rapid cloning of new gRNA sequencing for streamlined CRISPR-Cas9 genome editing in yeast. pCAS was originally published by: Ryan et al Elife. 2014 Aug 19;3. doi: 10.7554/eLife.03703.
How to cite: pCASB was a gift from Jessica Tyler (Addgene plasmid # 190175 ; http://n2t.net/addgene:190175 ; RRID:Addgene_190175)
