[The description below was written by a language model from this plasmid's Addgene catalogue record and pLannotate feature annotations shown in this document.]
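Description:
pCASB is an all-in-one CRISPR-Cas9 shuttle plasmid for genome editing in budding yeast, derived from the pCAS backbone and modified to make insertion of new guide sequences faster. It is catalogued at about 8.7 kb. In E. coli it replicates from a high-copy ColE1/pUC-type origin, and in yeast it is maintained episomally through the 2μ origin. A single kanMX cassette provides selection in both hosts: kanamycin resistance in bacteria and G418 resistance in yeast.

The payload has two parts. The first is a Streptococcus pyogenes Cas9 coding sequence followed by a polyhistidine tag and the CYC1 transcription terminator. The promoter driving Cas9 is not annotated in the feature table. A fragment matching a predicted S. cerevisiae open reading frame lies directly upstream on the opposite strand, which suggests a piece of yeast genomic sequence occupies this position, but the record does not identify it.

The second part is the guide RNA cassette, in which an annotated tRNA element sits upstream of the S. pyogenes gRNA scaffold. The tRNA presumably provides transcription of the guide, although the record does not say so. Between the two lies the defining change in this plasmid: a 22 bp synthetic cloning site in which the guide position is flanked by inverted BsaI recognition sequences. BsaI cuts outside its recognition site, so digestion removes the placeholder and lets a new target-specific spacer be inserted seamlessly by Golden Gate assembly.

Once loaded with a guide, the plasmid expresses both nuclease and gRNA from one selectable vector. It is intended for streamlined, scarless genome editing in Saccharomyces cerevisiae.
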