Features (pLannotate 1.2.2; 9 found; start..end, strand, type, name):
    987..1075    +  ncRNA          tRNA: Accession: RF00005 - tRNA
   1183..1258    +  misc_RNA       gRNA scaffold: guide RNA scaffold for the Streptococcus pyogenes CRISPR/Cas9 system
   1392..2748    +  gene           kanMX: yeast selectable marker conferring kanamycin resistance (Wach et al., 1994)
   2943..3356    -  CDS            YJC7_YEAST: Protein predicted: Swiss-Prot protein existence level 4. From Saccharomyces cerevisiae (strain ATCC 204508 / S288c) (Baker's yeast).
   3511..7614    +  CDS            cas9: CAS9_STRP1 - Also known as csn1 From Streptococcus pyogenes serotype M1.
   7663..7683    +  CDS            7xHis: 6xHis affinity tag
   7687..7876    +  terminator     CYC1 terminator: S. cerevisiae CYC1; transcription terminator for CYC1
   7933..8521    -  rep_origin     ori: high-copy-number ColE1/pMB1/pBR322/pUC origin of replication
   8545..946     -  rep_origin     2μ ori (across the origin): yeast 2μ plasmid origin of replication
>Addgene plasmid #190175 | pCASB | addgene full sequence | sequence record 372326 | Addgene NGS Result
GAACAGAAATGCAACGCGAGAGCGCTATTTTACCAACAAAGAATCTATACTTCTTTTTTGTTCTACAAAA
ATGCATCCCGAGAGCGCTATTTTTCTAACAAAGCATCTTAGATTACTTTTTTTCTCCTTTGTGCGCTCTA
TAATGCAGTCTCTTGATAACTTTTTGCACTGTAGGTCCGTTAAGGTTAGAAGAAGGCTACTTTGGTGTCT
ATTTTCTCTTCCATAAAAAAAGCCTGACTCCACTTCCCGCGTTTACTGATTACTAGCGAAGCTGCGGGTG
CATTTTTTCAAGATAAAGGCATCCCCGATTATATTCTATACCGATGTGGATTGCGCATACTTTGTGAACA
GAAAGTGATAGCGTTGATGATTCTTCATTGGTCAGAAAATTATGAACGGTTTCTTCTATTTTGTCTCTAT
ATACTACGTATAGGAAATGTTTACATTTTCGTATTGTTTTCGATTCACTCTATGAATAGTTCTTACTACA
ATTTTTTTGTCTAAAGAGTAATACTAGAGATAAACATAAAAAATGTAGAGGTCGAGTTTAGATGCAAGTT
CAAGGAGCGAAAGGTGGATGGGTAGGTTATATAGGGATATAGCACAGAGATATATAGCAAAGAGATACTT
TTGAGCAATGTTTGTGGAAGCGGTATTCGCAATATTTTAGTAGCCCGTTACAGTCCGGTGCGTTTTTGGT
TTTTTGAAAGTGCGTCTTCAGAGCGCTTTTGGTTTTCAAAAGCGCTCTGAAGTTCCTATACTTTCTAGAG
AATAGGAACTTCGGAATAGGAACTTCAAAGCGTTTCCGAAAACGAGCGCTTCCGAAAATGCAACGCGAGC
TGCGCACATACAGCTCACTGTTCACGTCGCACCTATATCTGCGTGTTGCCTGTATATATATATACATGAG
AAGAACGGCATAGTGCGTGTTTATGCTTAAATGCGTATATGTGTTATGTAGTATACTCTTTCTTCAACAA
TTAAATACTCTCGGTAGCCAAGTTGGTTTAAGGCGCAAGACTGTAATTTATCACTACGAAATCTTGAGAT
CGGGCGTTCGACTCGCCCCCGGGAGAGATGGCCGGCATGGTCCCAGCCTCCTCGCTGGCGCCGGCTGGGC
AACACCTTCGGGTGGCGAATGGGACTTTAGAGACCCATAATAACGTCCAATAAATGGTCTCAGTTTTAGA
GCTAGAAATAGCAAGTTAAAATAAGGCTAGTCCGTTATCAACTTGAAAAAGTGGCACCGAGTCGGTGCTT
TTTTTATTTTTTGTCACTATTGTTATGTAAAATGCCACCTCTGACAGTATGGAACGCAAACTTCTGTCTA
GTGGATATAGGTCTAGAGATCTGTTTAGCTTGCCTCGTCCCCGCCGGGTCACCCGGCCAGCGACATGGAG
GCCCAGAATACCCTCCTTGACAGTCTTGACGTGCGCAGCTCAGGGGCATGATGTGACTGTCGCCCGTACA
TTTAGCCCATACATCCCCATGTATAATCATTTGCATCCATACATTTTGATGGCCGCACGGCGCGAAGCAA
AAATTACGGCTCCTCGCTGCAGACCTGCGAGCAGGGAAACGCTCCCCTCACAGACGCGTTGAATTGTCCC
CACGCCGCGCCCCTGTAGAGAAATATAAAAGGTTAGGATTTGCCACTGAGGTTCTTCTTTCATATACTTC
CTTTTAAAATCTTGCTAGGATACAGTTCTCACATCACATCCGAACATAAACAACCATGGGTAAGGAAAAG
ACTCACGTTTCGAGGCCGCGATTAAATTCCAACATGGATGCTGATTTATATGGGTATAAATGGGCTCGCG
ATAATGTCGGGCAATCAGGTGCGACAATCTATCGATTGTATGGGAAGCCCGATGCGCCAGAGTTGTTTCT
GAAACATGGCAAAGGTAGCGTTGCCAATGATGTTACAGATGAGATGGTCAGACTAAACTGGCTGACGGAA
TTTATGCCTCTTCCGACCATCAAGCATTTTATCCGTACTCCTGATGATGCATGGTTACTCACCACTGCGA
TCCCCGGCAAAACAGCATTCCAGGTATTAGAAGAATATCCTGATTCAGGTGAAAATATTGTTGATGCGCT
GGCAGTGTTCCTGCGCCGGTTGCATTCGATTCCTGTTTGTAATTGTCCTTTTAACAGCGATCGCGTATTT
CGTCTCGCTCAGGCGCAATCACGAATGAATAACGGTTTGGTTGATGCGAGTGATTTTGATGACGAGCGTA
ATGGCTGGCCTGTTGAACAAGTCTGGAAAGAAATGCATAAGCTTTTGCCATTCTCACCGGATTCAGTCGT
CACTCATGGTGATTTCTCACTTGATAACCTTATTTTTGACGAGGGGAAATTAATAGGTTGTATTGATGTT
GGACGAGTCGGAATCGCAGACCGATACCAGGATCTTGCCATCCTATGGAACTGCCTCGGTGAGTTTTCTC
CTTCATTACAGAAACGGCTTTTTCAAAAATATGGTATTGATAATCCTGATATGAATAAATTGCAGTTTCA
TTTGATGCTCGATGAGTTTTTCTAATCAGTACTGACAATAAAAAGATTCTTGTTTTCAAGAACTTGTCAT
TTGTATAGTTTTTTTATATTGTAGTTGTTCTATTTTAATCAAATGTTAGCGTGATTTATATTTTTTTTCG
CCTCGACATCATCTGCCCAGATGCGAAGTTAAGTGCGCAGAAAGTAATATCATGCGTCAATCGTATGTGA
ATGCTGGTCGCTATACTGCTGTCGATTCGATACTAACGCCGCCATCCAGTGTCGAAAACGAGCTCTCGAG
AACCCTTAATAGTCGAACAAGAAGCAGGCAAAGTTTAGAGCACTGCCCCTCCGCACTCAAAAAAGAAAAA
ACTAGGAGGAAAATAAAATTCTCAACCACACAAACACATAAACACATACAAATACAAATACAAGCTTATT
TACTTGACATCGCGCGATCTTCCACTATTCAGCGCCGTCCGCCCTCTCTCGTGTTTTTTGTTTACGCGAC
AACTATGCGAAATCCGGAGCAACGGGCAACCGTTTGGGGAAAGACCACACCCACGCGCGATCGCCATGGC
AACGAGGTCGCACACGCCCCACACCCAGACCTCCCTGCGAGCGGGCATGGGTACAATGTCCCCGTTGCCA
CAGACACCACTTCGTAGCACAGCGCAGAGCGTAGCGTGTTGTTGCTGCTGACAAAAGAAAATTTTTCTTA
GCAAAGCAAAGGAGGGGAAGCACGGGCAGATAGCACCGTACCATACCCTTGGAAACTCGAAATGAACGAA
GCAGGAAATGAGAGAATGAGAGTTTTGTAGGTATATATAGCGGTAGTGTTTGCGCGTTACCATCATCTTC
TGGATCTATCTATTGTTCTTTTCCTCATCACTTTCCCCTTTTTCGCTCTTCTTCTTGTCTTTTATTTCTT
TCTTTTTTTTAATTGTTCCCTCGATTGGCTATCTACCAAAGAATCCAAACTTAATACACGTATTTATTTG
TCCAATTACCATGGATAAGAAATACTCAATAGGCTTAGATATCGGCACAAATAGCGTCGGATGGGCGGTG
ATCACTGATGAATATAAGGTTCCGTCTAAAAAGTTCAAGGTTCTGGGAAATACAGACCGCCACAGTATCA
AAAAAAATCTTATAGGGGCTCTTTTATTTGACAGTGGAGAGACAGCGGAAGCGACTCGTCTCAAACGGAC
AGCTCGTAGAAGGTATACACGTCGGAAGAATCGTATTTGTTATCTACAGGAGATTTTTTCAAATGAGATG
GCGAAAGTAGATGATAGTTTCTTTCATCGACTTGAAGAGTCTTTTTTGGTGGAAGAAGACAAGAAGCATG
AACGTCATCCTATTTTTGGAAATATAGTAGATGAAGTTGCTTATCATGAGAAATATCCAACTATCTATCA
TCTGCGAAAAAAATTGGTAGATTCTACTGATAAAGCGGATTTGCGCTTAATCTATTTGGCCTTAGCGCAT
ATGATTAAGTTTCGTGGTCATTTTTTGATTGAGGGAGATTTAAATCCTGATAATAGTGATGTGGACAAAC
TATTTATCCAGTTGGTACAAACCTACAATCAATTATTTGAAGAAAACCCTATTAACGCAAGTGGAGTAGA
TGCTAAAGCGATTCTTTCTGCACGATTGAGTAAATCAAGACGATTAGAAAATCTCATTGCTCAGCTCCCC
GGTGAGAAGAAAAATGGCTTATTTGGGAATCTCATTGCTTTGTCATTGGGTTTGACCCCTAATTTTAAAT
CAAATTTTGATTTGGCAGAAGATGCTAAATTACAGCTTTCAAAAGATACTTACGATGATGATTTAGATAA
TTTATTGGCGCAAATTGGAGATCAATATGCTGATTTGTTTTTGGCAGCTAAGAATTTATCAGATGCTATT
TTACTTTCAGATATCCTAAGAGTAAATACTGAAATAACTAAGGCTCCCCTATCAGCTTCAATGATTAAAC
GCTACGATGAACATCATCAAGACTTGACTCTTTTAAAAGCTTTAGTTCGACAACAACTTCCAGAAAAGTA
TAAAGAAATCTTTTTTGATCAATCAAAAAACGGATATGCAGGTTATATTGATGGGGGAGCTAGCCAAGAA
GAATTTTATAAATTTATCAAACCAATTTTAGAAAAAATGGATGGTACTGAGGAATTATTGGTGAAACTAA
ATCGTGAAGATTTGCTGCGCAAGCAACGGACCTTTGACAACGGCTCTATTCCCCATCAAATTCACTTGGG
TGAGCTGCATGCTATTTTGAGAAGACAAGAAGACTTTTATCCATTTTTAAAAGACAATCGTGAGAAGATT
GAAAAAATCTTGACTTTTCGAATTCCTTATTATGTTGGTCCATTGGCGCGTGGCAATAGTCGTTTTGCAT
GGATGACTCGGAAGTCTGAAGAAACAATTACCCCATGGAATTTTGAAGAAGTTGTCGATAAAGGTGCTTC
AGCTCAATCATTTATTGAACGCATGACAAACTTTGATAAAAATCTTCCAAATGAAAAAGTACTACCAAAA
CATAGTTTGCTTTATGAGTATTTTACGGTTTATAACGAATTGACAAAGGTCAAATATGTTACTGAAGGAA
TGCGAAAACCAGCATTTCTTTCAGGTGAACAGAAGAAAGCCATTGTTGATTTACTCTTCAAAACAAATCG
AAAAGTAACCGTTAAGCAATTAAAAGAAGATTATTTCAAAAAAATAGAATGTTTTGATAGTGTTGAAATT
TCAGGAGTTGAAGATAGATTTAATGCTTCATTAGGTACCTACCATGATTTGCTAAAAATTATTAAAGATA
AAGATTTTTTGGATAATGAAGAAAATGAAGATATCTTAGAGGATATTGTTTTAACATTGACCTTATTTGA
AGATAGGGAGATGATTGAGGAAAGACTTAAAACATATGCTCACCTCTTTGATGATAAGGTGATGAAACAG
CTTAAACGTCGCCGTTATACTGGTTGGGGACGTTTGTCTCGAAAATTGATTAATGGTATTAGGGATAAGC
AATCTGGCAAAACAATATTAGATTTTTTGAAATCAGATGGTTTTGCCAATCGCAATTTTATGCAGCTGAT
CCATGATGATAGTTTGACATTTAAAGAAGACATTCAAAAAGCACAAGTGTCTGGACAAGGCGATAGTTTA
CATGAACATATTGCAAATTTAGCTGGTAGCCCTGCTATTAAAAAAGGTATTTTACAGACTGTAAAAGTTG
TTGATGAATTGGTCAAAGTAATGGGGCGGCATAAGCCAGAAAATATCGTTATTGAAATGGCACGTGAAAA
TCAGACAACTCAAAAGGGCCAGAAAAATTCGCGAGAGCGTATGAAACGAATCGAAGAAGGTATCAAAGAA
TTAGGAAGTCAGATTCTTAAAGAGCATCCTGTTGAAAATACTCAATTGCAAAATGAAAAGCTCTATCTCT
ATTATCTCCAAAATGGAAGAGACATGTATGTGGACCAAGAATTAGATATTAATCGTTTAAGTGATTATGA
TGTCGATCACATTGTTCCACAAAGTTTCCTTAAAGACGATTCAATAGACAATAAGGTCTTAACGCGTTCT
GATAAAAATCGTGGTAAATCGGATAACGTTCCAAGTGAAGAAGTAGTCAAAAAGATGAAAAACTATTGGA
GACAACTTCTAAACGCCAAGTTAATCACTCAACGTAAGTTTGATAATTTAACGAAAGCTGAACGTGGAGG
TTTGAGTGAACTTGATAAAGCTGGTTTTATCAAACGCCAATTGGTTGAAACTCGCCAAATCACTAAGCAT
GTGGCACAAATTTTGGATAGTCGCATGAATACTAAATACGATGAAAATGATAAACTTATTCGAGAGGTTA
AAGTGATTACCTTAAAATCTAAATTAGTTTCTGACTTCCGAAAAGATTTCCAATTCTATAAAGTACGTGA
GATTAACAATTACCATCATGCCCATGATGCGTATCTAAATGCCGTCGTTGGAACTGCTTTGATTAAGAAA
TATCCAAAACTTGAATCGGAGTTTGTCTATGGTGATTATAAAGTTTATGATGTTCGTAAAATGATTGCTA
AGTCTGAGCAAGAAATAGGCAAAGCAACCGCAAAATATTTCTTTTACTCTAATATCATGAACTTCTTCAA
AACAGAAATTACACTTGCAAATGGAGAGATTCGCAAACGCCCTCTAATCGAAACTAATGGGGAAACTGGA
GAAATTGTCTGGGATAAAGGGCGAGATTTTGCCACAGTGCGCAAAGTATTGTCCATGCCCCAAGTCAATA
TTGTCAAGAAAACAGAAGTACAGACAGGCGGATTCTCCAAGGAGTCAATTTTACCAAAAAGAAATTCGGA
CAAGCTTATTGCTCGTAAAAAAGACTGGGATCCAAAAAAATATGGTGGTTTTGATAGTCCAACGGTAGCT
TATTCAGTCCTAGTGGTTGCTAAGGTGGAAAAAGGGAAATCGAAGAAGTTAAAATCCGTTAAAGAGTTAC
TAGGGATCACAATTATGGAAAGAAGTTCCTTTGAAAAAAATCCGATTGACTTTTTAGAAGCTAAAGGATA
TAAGGAAGTTAAAAAAGACTTAATCATTAAACTACCTAAATATAGTCTTTTTGAGTTAGAAAACGGTCGT
AAACGGATGCTGGCTAGTGCCGGAGAATTACAAAAAGGAAATGAGCTGGCTCTGCCAAGCAAATATGTGA
ATTTTTTATATTTAGCTAGTCATTATGAAAAGTTGAAGGGTAGTCCAGAAGATAACGAACAAAAACAATT
GTTTGTGGAGCAGCATAAGCATTATTTAGATGAGATTATTGAGCAAATCAGTGAATTTTCTAAGCGTGTT
ATTTTAGCAGATGCCAATTTAGATAAAGTTCTTAGTGCATATAACAAACATAGAGACAAACCAATACGTG
AACAAGCAGAAAATATTATTCATTTATTTACGTTGACGAATCTTGGAGCTCCCGCTGCTTTTAAATATTT
TGATACAACAATTGATCGTAAACGATATACGTCTACAAAAGAAGTTTTAGATGCCACTCTTATCCATCAA
TCCATCACTGGTCTTTATGAAACACGCATTGATTTGAGTCAGCTAGGAGGTGACGGTGGAGGGCCAAAAA
AGAAAAGAAAAGTTGAAGATGCTTCTGCTCATCATCACCATCACCATCACCATTAAATCCGCTCTAACCG
AAAAGGAAGGAGTTAGACAACCTGAAGTCTAGGTCCCTATTTATTTTTTTATAGTTATGTTAGTATTAAG
AACGTTATTTATATTTCAAATTTTTCTTTTTTTTCTGTACAGACGCGTGTACGCATGTAACATTATACTG
AAAACCTTGCTTGAGAAGGTTTTGGGACGCTCGAAGTGAGCAAAAGGCCAGCAAAAGGCCAGGAACCGTA
AAAAGGCCGCGTTGCTGGCGTTTTTCCATAGGCTCCGCCCCCCTGACGAGCATCACAAAAATCGACGCTC
AAGTCAGAGGTGGCGAAACCCGACAGGACTATAAAGATACCAGGCGTTTCCCCCTGGAAGCTCCCTCGTG
CGCTCTCCTGTTCCGACCCTGCCGCTTACCGGATACCTGTCCGCCTTTCTCCCTTCGGGAAGCGTGGCGC
TTTCTCATAGCTCACGCTGTAGGTATCTCAGTTCGGTGTAGGTCGTTCGCTCCAAGCTGGGCTGTGTGCA
CGAACCCCCCGTTCAGCCCGACCGCTGCGCCTTATCCGGTAACTATCGTCTTGAGTCCAACCCGGTAAGA
CACGACTTATCGCCACTGGCAGCAGCCACTGGTAACAGGATTAGCAGAGCGAGGTATGTAGGCGGTGCTA
CAGAGTTCTTGAAGTGGTGGCCTAACTACGGCTACACTAGAAGAACAGTATTTGGTATCTGCGCTCTGCT
GAAGCCAGTTACCTTCGGAAAAAGAGTTGGTAGCTCTTGATCCGGCAAACAAACCACCGCTGGTAGCGGT
GGTTTTTTTGTTTGCAAGCAGCAGATTACGCGCAGAAAAAAAGGATCTCAAGAAGATCCTTTGATCTTTT
CTACCGAAGCATCTGTGCTTCATTTTGTAGAACAAAAATGCAACGCGAGAGCGCTAATTTTTCAAACAAA
GAATCTGAGCTGCATTTTTACAGAACAGAAATGCAACGCGAAAGCGCTATTTTACCAACGAAGAATCTGT
GCTTCATTTTTGTAAAACAAAAATGCAACGCGAGAGCGCTAATTTTTCAAACAAAGAATCTGAGCTGCAT
TTTTACA
