>Addgene plasmid #190175 | pCASB | depositor partial sequence | sequence record 368298 | gRNA cloning site shown in uploaded image
CACCTTCGGGTGGCGAATGGGACTTTAGAGACCCATAATAACGTCCAATAAATGGTCTCAGTTTTAGAGC
TAGAAATAGCAAGTTAAA
